>Addgene plasmid #184490 | plentiCRISPv2_FDX1-3 | addgene full sequence | sequence record 365299 | Addgene NGS Result
AACAAAAGCTGGAGCTGCAAGCTTAATGTAGTCTTATGCAATACTCTTGTAGTCTTGCAACATGGTAACG
ATGAGTTAGCAACATGCCTTACAAGGAGAGAAAAAGCACCGTGCATGCCGATTGGTGGAAGTAAGGTGGT
ACGATCGTGCCTTATTAGGAAGGCAACAGACGGGTCTGACATGGATTGGACGAACCACTGAATTGCCGCA
TTGCAGAGATATTGTATTTAAGTGCCTAGCTCGATACATAAACGGGTCTCTCTGGTTAGACCAGATCTGA
GCCTGGGAGCTCTCTGGCTAACTAGGGAACCCACTGCTTAAGCCTCAATAAAGCTTGCCTTGAGTGCTTC
AAGTAGTGTGTGCCCGTCTGTTGTGTGACTCTGGTAACTAGAGATCCCTCAGACCCTTTTAGTCAGTGTG
GAAAATCTCTAGCAGTGGCGCCCGAACAGGGACTTGAAAGCGAAAGGGAAACCAGAGGAGCTCTCTCGAC
GCAGGACTCGGCTTGCTGAAGCGCGCACGGCAAGAGGCGAGGGGCGGCGACTGGTGAGTACGCCAAAAAT
TTTGACTAGCGGAGGCTAGAAGGAGAGAGATGGGTGCGAGAGCGTCAGTATTAAGCGGGGGAGAATTAGA
TCGCGATGGGAAAAAATTCGGTTAAGGCCAGGGGGAAAGAAAAAATATAAATTAAAACATATAGTATGGG
CAAGCAGGGAGCTAGAACGATTCGCAGTTAATCCTGGCCTGTTAGAAACATCAGAAGGCTGTAGACAAAT
ACTGGGACAGCTACAACCATCCCTTCAGACAGGATCAGAAGAACTTAGATCATTATATAATACAGTAGCA
ACCCTCTATTGTGTGCATCAAAGGATAGAGATAAAAGACACCAAGGAAGCTTTAGACAAGATAGAGGAAG
AGCAAAACAAAAGTAAGACCACCGCACAGCAAGCGGCCGCTGATCTTCAGACCTGGAGGAGGAGATATGA
GGGACAATTGGAGAAGTGAATTATATAAATATAAAGTAGTAAAAATTGAACCATTAGGAGTAGCACCCAC
CAAGGCAAAGAGAAGAGTGGTGCAGAGAGAAAAAAGAGCAGTGGGAATAGGAGCTTTGTTCCTTGGGTTC
TTGGGAGCAGCAGGAAGCACTATGGGCGCAGCGTCAATGACGCTGACGGTACAGGCCAGACAATTATTGT
CTGGTATAGTGCAGCAGCAGAACAATTTGCTGAGGGCTATTGAGGCGCAACAGCATCTGTTGCAACTCAC
AGTCTGGGGCATCAAGCAGCTCCAGGCAAGAATCCTGGCTGTGGAAAGATACCTAAAGGATCAACAGCTC
CTGGGGATTTGGGGTTGCTCTGGAAAACTCATTTGCACCACTGCTGTGCCTTGGAATGCTAGTTGGAGTA
ATAAATCTCTGGAACAGATTTGGAATCACACGACCTGGATGGAGTGGGACAGAGAAATTAACAATTACAC
AAGCTTAATACACTCCTTAATTGAAGAATCGCAAAACCAGCAAGAAAAGAATGAACAAGAATTATTGGAA
TTAGATAAATGGGCAAGTTTGTGGAATTGGTTTAACATAACAAATTGGCTGTGGTATATAAAATTATTCA
TAATGATAGTAGGAGGCTTGGTAGGTTTAAGAATAGTTTTTGCTGTACTTTCTATAGTGAATAGAGTTAG
GCAGGGATATTCACCATTATCGTTTCAGACCCACCTCCCAACCCCGAGGGGACCCAGAGAGGGCCTATTT
CCCATGATTCCTTCATATTTGCATATACGATACAAGGCTGTTAGAGAGATAATTAGAATTAATTTGACTG
TAAACACAAAGATATTAGTACAAAATACGTGACGTAGAAAGTAATAATTTCTTGGGTAGTTTGCAGTTTT
AAAATTATGTTTTAAAATGGACTATCATATGCTTACCGTAACTTGAAAGTATTTCGATTTCTTGGCTTTA
TATATCTTGTGGAAAGGACGAAACACCGTGATTCTCTGCTAGATGTTGGTTTTAGAGCTAGAAATAGCAA
GTTAAAATAAGGCTAGTCCGTTATCAACTTGAAAAAGTGGCACCGAGTCGGTGCTTTTTTGAATTCTAGA
TCTTGAGACAAATGGCAGTATTCATCCACAATTTTAAAAGAAAAGGGGGGATTGGGGGGTACAGTGCAGG
GGAAAGAATAGTAGACATAATAGCAACAGACATACAAACTAAAGAATTACAAAAACAAATTACAAAAATT
CAAAATTTTCGGGTTTATTACAGGGACAGCAGAGATCCACTTTGGCGCCGGCTCGAGTGGCTCCGGTGCC
CGTCAGTGGGCAGAGCGCACATCGCCCACAGTCCCCGAGAAGTTGGGGGGAGGGGTCGGCAATTGAACCG
GTGCCTAGAGAAGGTGGCGCGGGGTAAACTGGGAAAGTGATGTCGTGTACTGGCTCCGCCTTTTTCCCGA
GGGTGGGGGAGAACCGTATATAAGTGCAGTAGTCGCCGTGAACGTTCTTTTTCGCAACGGGTTTGCCGCC
AGAACACAGGTGTCGTGACGCGGGATCCGCCACCATGGATTACAAAGACGATGACGATAAGATGGCCCCA
AAGAAGAAGCGGAAGGTCGGTATCCACGGAGTCCCAGCAGCCGACAAGAAGTACAGCATCGGCCTGGACA
TCGGCACCAACTCTGTGGGCTGGGCCGTGATCACCGACGAGTACAAGGTGCCCAGCAAGAAATTCAAGGT
GCTGGGCAACACCGACCGGCACAGCATCAAGAAGAACCTGATCGGAGCCCTGCTGTTCGACAGCGGCGAA
ACAGCCGAGGCCACCCGGCTGAAGAGAACCGCCAGAAGAAGATACACCAGACGGAAGAACCGGATCTGCT
ATCTGCAAGAGATCTTCAGCAACGAGATGGCCAAGGTGGACGACAGCTTCTTCCACAGACTGGAAGAGTC
CTTCCTGGTGGAAGAGGATAAGAAGCACGAGCGGCACCCCATCTTCGGCAACATCGTGGACGAGGTGGCC
TACCACGAGAAGTACCCCACCATCTACCACCTGAGAAAGAAACTGGTGGACAGCACCGACAAGGCCGACC
TGCGGCTGATCTATCTGGCCCTGGCCCACATGATCAAGTTCCGGGGCCACTTCCTGATCGAGGGCGACCT
GAACCCCGACAACAGCGACGTGGACAAGCTGTTCATCCAGCTGGTGCAGACCTACAACCAGCTGTTCGAG
GAAAACCCCATCAACGCCAGCGGCGTGGACGCCAAGGCCATCCTGTCTGCCAGACTGAGCAAGAGCAGAC
GGCTGGAAAATCTGATCGCCCAGCTGCCCGGCGAGAAGAAGAATGGCCTGTTCGGAAACCTGATTGCCCT
GAGCCTGGGCCTGACCCCCAACTTCAAGAGCAACTTCGACCTGGCCGAGGATGCCAAACTGCAGCTGAGC
AAGGACACCTACGACGACGACCTGGACAACCTGCTGGCCCAGATCGGCGACCAGTACGCCGACCTGTTTC
TGGCCGCCAAGAACCTGTCCGACGCCATCCTGCTGAGCGACATCCTGAGAGTGAACACCGAGATCACCAA
GGCCCCCCTGAGCGCCTCTATGATCAAGAGATACGACGAGCACCACCAGGACCTGACCCTGCTGAAAGCT
CTCGTGCGGCAGCAGCTGCCTGAGAAGTACAAAGAGATTTTCTTCGACCAGAGCAAGAACGGCTACGCCG
GCTACATTGACGGCGGAGCCAGCCAGGAAGAGTTCTACAAGTTCATCAAGCCCATCCTGGAAAAGATGGA
CGGCACCGAGGAACTGCTCGTGAAGCTGAACAGAGAGGACCTGCTGCGGAAGCAGCGGACCTTCGACAAC
GGCAGCATCCCCCACCAGATCCACCTGGGAGAGCTGCACGCCATTCTGCGGCGGCAGGAAGATTTTTACC
CATTCCTGAAGGACAACCGGGAAAAGATCGAGAAGATCCTGACCTTCCGCATCCCCTACTACGTGGGCCC
TCTGGCCAGGGGAAACAGCAGATTCGCCTGGATGACCAGAAAGAGCGAGGAAACCATCACCCCCTGGAAC
TTCGAGGAAGTGGTGGACAAGGGCGCTTCCGCCCAGAGCTTCATCGAGCGGATGACCAACTTCGATAAGA
ACCTGCCCAACGAGAAGGTGCTGCCCAAGCACAGCCTGCTGTACGAGTACTTCACCGTGTATAACGAGCT
GACCAAAGTGAAATACGTGACCGAGGGAATGAGAAAGCCCGCCTTCCTGAGCGGCGAGCAGAAAAAGGCC
ATCGTGGACCTGCTGTTCAAGACCAACCGGAAAGTGACCGTGAAGCAGCTGAAAGAGGACTACTTCAAGA
AAATCGAGTGCTTCGACTCCGTGGAAATCTCCGGCGTGGAAGATCGGTTCAACGCCTCCCTGGGCACATA
CCACGATCTGCTGAAAATTATCAAGGACAAGGACTTCCTGGACAATGAGGAAAACGAGGACATTCTGGAA
GATATCGTGCTGACCCTGACACTGTTTGAGGACAGAGAGATGATCGAGGAACGGCTGAAAACCTATGCCC
ACCTGTTCGACGACAAAGTGATGAAGCAGCTGAAGCGGCGGAGATACACCGGCTGGGGCAGGCTGAGCCG
GAAGCTGATCAACGGCATCCGGGACAAGCAGTCCGGCAAGACAATCCTGGATTTCCTGAAGTCCGACGGC
TTCGCCAACAGAAACTTCATGCAGCTGATCCACGACGACAGCCTGACCTTTAAAGAGGACATCCAGAAAG
CCCAGGTGTCCGGCCAGGGCGATAGCCTGCACGAGCACATTGCCAATCTGGCCGGCAGCCCCGCCATTAA
GAAGGGCATCCTGCAGACAGTGAAGGTGGTGGACGAGCTCGTGAAAGTGATGGGCCGGCACAAGCCCGAG
AACATCGTGATCGAAATGGCCAGAGAGAACCAGACCACCCAGAAGGGACAGAAGAACAGCCGCGAGAGAA
TGAAGCGGATCGAAGAGGGCATCAAAGAGCTGGGCAGCCAGATCCTGAAAGAACACCCCGTGGAAAACAC
CCAGCTGCAGAACGAGAAGCTGTACCTGTACTACCTGCAGAATGGGCGGGATATGTACGTGGACCAGGAA
CTGGACATCAACCGGCTGTCCGACTACGATGTGGACCATATCGTGCCTCAGAGCTTTCTGAAGGACGACT
CCATCGACAACAAGGTGCTGACCAGAAGCGACAAGAACCGGGGCAAGAGCGACAACGTGCCCTCCGAAGA
GGTCGTGAAGAAGATGAAGAACTACTGGCGGCAGCTGCTGAACGCCAAGCTGATTACCCAGAGAAAGTTC
GACAATCTGACCAAGGCCGAGAGAGGCGGCCTGAGCGAACTGGATAAGGCCGGCTTCATCAAGAGACAGC
TGGTGGAAACCCGGCAGATCACAAAGCACGTGGCACAGATCCTGGACTCCCGGATGAACACTAAGTACGA
CGAGAATGACAAGCTGATCCGGGAAGTGAAAGTGATCACCCTGAAGTCCAAGCTGGTGTCCGATTTCCGG
AAGGATTTCCAGTTTTACAAAGTGCGCGAGATCAACAACTACCACCACGCCCACGACGCCTACCTGAACG
CCGTCGTGGGAACCGCCCTGATCAAAAAGTACCCTAAGCTGGAAAGCGAGTTCGTGTACGGCGACTACAA
GGTGTACGACGTGCGGAAGATGATCGCCAAGAGCGAGCAGGAAATCGGCAAGGCTACCGCCAAGTACTTC
TTCTACAGCAACATCATGAACTTTTTCAAGACCGAGATTACCCTGGCCAACGGCGAGATCCGGAAGCGGC
CTCTGATCGAGACAAACGGCGAAACCGGGGAGATCGTGTGGGATAAGGGCCGGGATTTTGCCACCGTGCG
GAAAGTGCTGAGCATGCCCCAAGTGAATATCGTGAAAAAGACCGAGGTGCAGACAGGCGGCTTCAGCAAA
GAGTCTATCCTGCCCAAGAGGAACAGCGATAAGCTGATCGCCAGAAAGAAGGACTGGGACCCTAAGAAGT
ACGGCGGCTTCGACAGCCCCACCGTGGCCTATTCTGTGCTGGTGGTGGCCAAAGTGGAAAAGGGCAAGTC
CAAGAAACTGAAGAGTGTGAAAGAGCTGCTGGGGATCACCATCATGGAAAGAAGCAGCTTCGAGAAGAAT
CCCATCGACTTTCTGGAAGCCAAGGGCTACAAAGAAGTGAAAAAGGACCTGATCATCAAGCTGCCTAAGT
ACTCCCTGTTCGAGCTGGAAAACGGCCGGAAGAGAATGCTGGCCTCTGCCGGCGAACTGCAGAAGGGAAA
CGAACTGGCCCTGCCCTCCAAATATGTGAACTTCCTGTACCTGGCCAGCCACTATGAGAAGCTGAAGGGC
TCCCCCGAGGATAATGAGCAGAAACAGCTGTTTGTGGAACAGCACAAGCACTACCTGGACGAGATCATCG
AGCAGATCAGCGAGTTCTCCAAGAGAGTGATCCTGGCCGACGCTAATCTGGACAAAGTGCTGTCCGCCTA
CAACAAGCACCGGGATAAGCCCATCAGAGAGCAGGCCGAGAATATCATCCACCTGTTTACCCTGACCAAT
CTGGGAGCCCCTGCCGCCTTCAAGTACTTTGACACCACCATCGACCGGAAGAGGTACACCAGCACCAAAG
AGGTGCTGGACGCCACCCTGATCCACCAGAGCATCACCGGCCTGTACGAGACACGGATCGACCTGTCTCA
GCTGGGAGGCGACAAGCGTCCTGCTGCTACTAAGAAAGCTGGTCAAGCTAAGAAAAAGAAAGCTAGCGGC
AGCGGCGCCACCAACTTCAGCCTGCTGAAGCAGGCCGGCGACGTGGAGGAGAACCCCGGCCCCATGACCG
AGTACAAGCCCACGGTGCGCCTCGCCACCCGCGACGACGTCCCCAGGGCCGTACGCACCCTCGCCGCCGC
GTTCGCCGACTACCCCGCCACGCGCCACACCGTCGATCCGGACCGCCACATCGAGCGGGTCACCGAGCTG
CAAGAACTCTTCCTCACGCGCGTCGGGCTCGACATCGGCAAGGTGTGGGTCGCGGACGACGGCGCCGCGG
TGGCGGTCTGGACCACGCCGGAGAGCGTCGAAGCGGGGGCGGTGTTCGCCGAGATCGGCCCGCGCATGGC
CGAGTTGAGCGGTTCCCGGCTGGCCGCGCAGCAACAGATGGAAGGCCTCCTGGCGCCGCACCGGCCCAAG
GAGCCCGCGTGGTTCCTGGCCACCGTCGGAGTCTCGCCCGACCACCAGGGCAAGGGTCTGGGCAGCGCCG
TCGTGCTCCCCGGAGTGGAGGCGGCCGAGCGCGCCGGGGTGCCCGCCTTCCTGGAGACCTCCGCGCCCCG
CAACCTCCCCTTCTACGAGCGGCTCGGCTTCACCGTCACCGCCGACGTCGAGGTGCCCGAAGGACCGCGC
ACCTGGTGCATGACCCGCAAGCCCGGTGCCTGAACGCGTTAAGTCGACAATCAACCTCTGGATTACAAAA
TTTGTGAAAGATTGACTGGTATTCTTAACTATGTTGCTCCTTTTACGCTATGTGGATACGCTGCTTTAAT
GCCTTTGTATCATGCTATTGCTTCCCGTATGGCTTTCATTTTCTCCTCCTTGTATAAATCCTGGTTGCTG
TCTCTTTATGAGGAGTTGTGGCCCGTTGTCAGGCAACGTGGCGTGGTGTGCACTGTGTTTGCTGACGCAA
CCCCCACTGGTTGGGGCATTGCCACCACCTGTCAGCTCCTTTCCGGGACTTTCGCTTTCCCCCTCCCTAT
TGCCACGGCGGAACTCATCGCCGCCTGCCTTGCCCGCTGCTGGACAGGGGCTCGGCTGTTGGGCACTGAC
AATTCCGTGGTGTTGTCGGGGAAATCATCGTCCTTTCCTTGGCTGCTCGCCTGTGTTGCCACCTGGATTC
TGCGCGGGACGTCCTTCTGCTACGTCCCTTCGGCCCTCAATCCAGCGGACCTTCCTTCCCGCGGCCTGCT
GCCGGCTCTGCGGCCTCTTCCGCGTCTTCGCCTTCGCCCTCAGACGAGTCGGATCTCCCTTTGGGCCGCC
TCCCCGCGTCGACTTTAAGACCAATGACTTACAAGGCAGCTGTAGATCTTAGCCACTTTTTAAAAGAAAA
GGGGGGACTGGAAGGGCTAATTCACTCCCAACGAAGACAAGATCTGCTTTTTGCTTGTACTGGGTCTCTC
TGGTTAGACCAGATCTGAGCCTGGGAGCTCTCTGGCTAACTAGGGAACCCACTGCTTAAGCCTCAATAAA
GCTTGCCTTGAGTGCTTCAAGTAGTGTGTGCCCGTCTGTTGTGTGACTCTGGTAACTAGAGATCCCTCAG
ACCCTTTTAGTCAGTGTGGAAAATCTCTAGCAGTACGTATAGTAGTTCATGTCATCTTATTATTCAGTAT
TTATAACTTGCAAAGAAATGAATATCAGAGAGTGAGAGGAACTTGTTTATTGCAGCTTATAATGGTTACA
AATAAAGCAATAGCATCACAAATTTCACAAATAAAGCATTTTTTTCACTGCATTCTAGTTGTGGTTTGTC
CAAACTCATCAATGTATCTTATCATGTCTGGCTCTAGCTATCCCGCCCCTAACTCCGCCCATCCCGCCCC
TAACTCCGCCCAGTTCCGCCCATTCTCCGCCCCATGGCTGACTAATTTTTTTTATTTATGCAGAGGCCGA
GGCCGCCTCGGCCTCTGAGCTATTCCAGAAGTAGTGAGGAGGCTTTTTTGGAGGCCTAGGGACGTACCCA
ATTCGCCCTATAGTGAGTCGTATTACGCGCGCTCACTGGCCGTCGTTTTACAACGTCGTGACTGGGAAAA
CCCTGGCGTTACCCAACTTAATCGCCTTGCAGCACATCCCCCTTTCGCCAGCTGGCGTAATAGCGAAGAG
GCCCGCACCGATCGCCCTTCCCAACAGTTGCGCAGCCTGAATGGCGAATGGG
[124 nt withheld, positions 8943-9066]
C
[91 nt withheld, positions 9068-9158]
A
[49 nt withheld, positions 9160-9208]
CCTTTGACGTTGGAGTCCACGTTCTTT
[37 nt withheld, positions 9236-9272]
ACCCTATCTCGGTCTATTCTTTTGATTTATAAGGGATTTTGCCGATTTCGGCCTATTGGTTAAAAAATGA
GCTGATTTAACAAAAATTTAACGCGAATTTTAACAAAATATTAACGCTTACAATTTAGGTGGCACTTTTC
GGGGAAATGTGCGCGGAACCCCTATTTGTTTATTTTTCTAAATACATTCAAATATGTATCCGCTCATGAG
ACAATAACCCTGATAAATGCTTCAATAATATTGAAAAAGGAAGAGTATGAGTATTCAACATTTCCGTGTC
GCCCTTATTCCCTTTTTTGCGGCATTTTGCCTTCCTGTTTTTGCTCACCCAGAAACGCTGGTGAAAGTAA
AAGATGCTGAAGATCAGTTGGGTGCACGAGTGGGTTACATCGAACTGGATCTCAACAGCGGTAAGATCCT
TGAGAGTTTTCGCCCCGAAGAACGTTTTCCAATGATGAGCACTTTTAAAGTTCTGCTATGTGGCGCGGTA
TTATCCCGTATTGACGCCGGGCAAGAGCAACTCGGTCGCCGCATACACTATTCTCAGAATGACTTGGTTG
AGTACTCACCAGTCACAGAAAAGCATCTTACGGATGGCATGACAGTAAGAGAATTATGCAGTGCTGCCAT
AACCATGAGTGATAACACTGCGGCCAACTTACTTCTGACAACGATCGGAGGACCGAAGGAGCTAACCGCT
TTTTTGCACAACATGGGGGATCATGTAACTCGCCTTGATCGTTGGGAACCGGAGCTGAATGAAGCCATAC
CAAACGACGAGCGTGACACCACGATGCCTGTAGCAATGGCAACAACGTTGCGCAAACTATTAACTGGCGA
ACTACTTACTCTAGCTTCCCGGCAACAATTAATAGACTGGATGGAGGCGGATAAAGTTGCAGGACCACTT
CTGCGCTCGGCCCTTCCGGCTGGCTGGTTTATTGCTGATAAATCTGGAGCCGGTGAGCGTGGGTCTCGCG
GTATCATTGCAGCACTGGGGCCAGATGGTAAGCCCTCCCGTATCGTAGTTATCTACACGACGGGGAGTCA
GGCAACTATGGATGAACGAAATAGACAGATCGCTGAGATAGGTGCCTCACTGATTAAGCATTGGTAACTG
TCAGACCAAGTTTACTCATATATACTTTAGATTGATTTAAAACTTCATTTTTAATTTAAAAGGATCTAGG
TGAAGATCCTTTTTGATAATCTCATGACCAAAATCCCTTAACGTGAGTTTTCGTTCCACTGAGCGTCAGA
CCCCGTAGAAAAGATCAAAGGATCTTCTTGAGATCCTTTTTTTCTGCGCGTAATCTGCTGCTTGCAAACA
AAAAAACCACCGCTACCAGCGGTGGTTTGTTTGCCGGATCAAGAGCTACCAACTCTTTTTCCGAAGGTAA
CTGGCTTCAGCAGAGCGCAGATACCAAATACTGTTCTTCTAGTGTAGCCGTAGTTAGGCCACCACTTCAA
GAACTCTGTAGCACCGCCTACATACCTCGCTCTGCTAATCCTGTTACCAGTGGCTGCTGCCAGTGGCGAT
AAGTCGTGTCTTACCGGGTTGGACTCAAGACGATAGTTACCGGATAAGGCGCAGCGGTCGGGCTGAACGG
GGGGTTCGTGCACACAGCCCAGCTTGGAGCGAACGACCTACACCGAACTGAGATACCTACAGCGTGAGCT
ATGAGAAAGCGCCACGCTTCCCGAAGGGAGAAAGGCGGACAGGTATCCGGTAAGCGGCAGGGTCGGAACA
GGAGAGCGCACGAGGGAGCTTCCAGGGGGAAACGCCTGGTATCTTTATAGTCCTGTCGGGTTTCGCCACC
TCTGACTTGAGCGTCGATTTTTGTGATGCTCGTCAGGGGGGCGGAGCCTATGGAAAAACGCCAGCAACGC
GGCCTTTTTACGGTTCCTGGCCTTTTGCTGGCCTTTTGCTCACATGTTCTTTCCTGCGTTATCCCCTGAT
TCTGTGGATAACCGTATTACCGCCTTTGAGTGAGCTGATACCGCTCGCCGCAGCCGAACGACCGAGCGCA
GCGAGTCAGTGAGCGAGGAAGCGGAAGAGCGCCCAATACGCAAACCGCCTCTCCCCGCGCGTTGGCCGAT
TCATTAATGCAGCTGGCACGACAGGTTTCCCGACTGGAAAGCGGGCAGTGAGCGCAACGCAATTAATGTG
AGTTAGCTCACTCATTAGGCACCCCAGGCTTTACACTTTATGCTTCCGGCTCGTATGTTGTGTGGAATTG
TGAGCGGATAACAATTTCACACAGGAAACAGCTATGACCATGATTACGCCAAGCGCGCAATTAACCCTCA
CTAAAGGG
Features (pLannotate 1.2.2; 29 found; start..end, strand, type, name):
     27..253     +  promoter       RSV promoter: Rous sarcoma virus enhancer/promoter
    254..434     +  LTR            5' LTR (truncated): truncated 5' long terminal repeat (LTR) from HIV-1
    481..606     +  misc_feature   HIV-1 Ψ: packaging signal of human immunodeficiency virus type 1
    590..953     +  CDS            HIV-1 gag (fragment): gag protein from human immunodeficiency virus 1; gag
   1099..1332    +  misc_feature   RRE: The Rev response element (RRE) of HIV-1 allows for Rev-dependent mRNA export from the nucleus to the cytoplasm.
   1709..1735    +  CDS            Rev (fragment): human immunodeficiency virus 1 (HIV-1) Rev protein; rev; enhances nuclear export of unspliced and incompletely spliced viral mRNAs
   1739..1979    +  promoter       U6 promoter: RNA polymerase III promoter for human U6 snRNA
   2009..2084    +  misc_RNA       gRNA scaffold: guide RNA scaffold for the Streptococcus pyogenes CRISPR/Cas9 system
   2132..2249    +  misc_feature   cPPT/CTS: central polypurine tract and central termination sequence of HIV-1
   2318..2529    +  promoter       EF-1α core promoter: core promoter for human elongation factor EF-1α
   2633..4234    +  CDS            Cas9(N): N-terminal portion of Streptococcus pyogenes Cas9 (Zetsche et al., 2015)
   4235..6733    +  CDS            Cas9(C): C-terminal portion of Streptococcus pyogenes Cas9 (Zetsche et al., 2015)
   6854..7453    +  CDS            PuroR (fragment): puromycin N-acetyltransferase; pac from Streptomyces; confers resistance to puromycin
   7469..8057    +  misc_feature   WPRE: woodchuck hepatitis virus posttranscriptional regulatory element
   8108..8127    +  misc_feature   cPPT/CTS (fragment): central polypurine tract and central termination sequence of HIV-1
   8129..8362    +  LTR            3' LTR (ΔU3): self-inactivating 3' long terminal repeat (LTR) from HIV-1
   8440..8561    +  polyA_signal   SV40 poly(A) signal: SV40 polyadenylation signal
   8601..8736    +  rep_origin     SV40 ori: SV40 origin of replication
   8757..8775    -  promoter       T7 promoter: promoter for bacteriophage T7 RNA polymerase
   8783..8938    +  CDS            lacZα (fragment): LacZα fragment of β-galactosidase; lacZ fragment
   8943..9371    +  rep_origin     f1 ori (sequence partly withheld): f1 bacteriophage origin of replication; arrow indicates direction of (+) strand synthesis
   9424..9528    +  promoter       AmpR promoter: bla
   9529..10389   +  CDS            AmpR: β-lactamase; bla; confers resistance to ampicillin, carbenicillin, and related antibiotics
  10560..11148   +  rep_origin     ori: high-copy-number ColE1/pMB1/pBR322/pUC origin of replication
  11331..11423   +  CDS            lacI (fragment): lac repressor; lacI; The lac repressor binds to the lac operator to inhibit transcription in E. coli. This inhibition can be relieved by adding lactose or isopropyl-β-D-thiogalactopyranoside (IPTG).
  11436..11457   +  protein_bind   CAP binding site: CAP binding activates transcription in the presence of cAMP. E. coli catabolite activator protein
  11472..11502   +  promoter       lac promoter: promoter for the E. coli lac operon
  11506..11528   +  protein_bind   lac operator (fragment): The lac repressor binds to the lac operator to inhibit transcription in E. coli. This inhibition can be relieved by adding lactose or isopropyl-β-D-thiogalactopyranoside (IPTG). lac repressor encoded by lacI
  11571..11589   +  promoter       T3 promoter: promoter for bacteriophage T3 RNA polymerase
