[The description below was written by a language model from this plasmid's Addgene catalogue record and pLannotate feature annotations shown in this document.]
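Description:
plentiCRISPv2_FDX1-3 is an all-in-one lentiviral CRISPR knockout vector built on the plentiCRISPv2 backbone and carrying a guide RNA directed against the human FDX1 (ferredoxin 1, also known as adrenodoxin) gene. It is a transfer plasmid of the self-inactivating type. An RSV promoter fused to a truncated HIV-1 5' LTR drives genomic RNA production in packaging cells. This is followed by the Ψ packaging signal with a gag fragment, the Rev response element for nuclear export, a cPPT/CTS element, and a ΔU3 3' LTR that disables LTR promoter activity after integration. In bacteria the plasmid replicates from a high-copy ColE1/pUC-type origin and is selected with ampicillin through the bla gene. The backbone also contains an f1 origin, an SV40 origin and poly(A) signal, and residual lac, T7 and T3 elements.

The payload consists of two expression units between the LTRs. A human U6 RNA polymerase III promoter transcribes the FDX1-targeting spacer fused to the Streptococcus pyogenes gRNA scaffold. Downstream, an EF-1α core promoter drives S. pyogenes Cas9, annotated here as contiguous N- and C-terminal portions that together make up the full coding sequence. A puromycin N-acetyltransferase gene follows and allows selection of transduced mammalian cells. The feature table does not annotate what links Cas9 to PuroR. A WPRE sits after these coding sequences to enhance transcript expression.

A single transduction therefore delivers nuclease, guide and selection marker together, allowing stable disruption of FDX1 in human cells. The "-3" suffix suggests it is one of several FDX1 guides, and the associated publication concerns copper-induced cell death and lipoylated TCA cycle proteins.
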