Addgene plasmid #184490: plentiCRISPv2_FDX1-3
Purpose: Lentivirus all in one CRISPR vector targeting human FDX1 gene
Depositing lab: Todd Golub & Peter Tsvetkov. Depositing organization: Broad Institute. Publication: Copper induces cell death by targeting lipoylated TCA cycle proteins. Tsvetkov P, Coy S, Petrova B, Dreishpoon M, Verma A, Abdusamad M, Rossen J, Joesch-Cohen L, Humeidi R, Spangler RD, Eaton JK, Frenkel E, Kocak M, Corsello SM, Lutsenko S, Kanarek N, Santagata S, Golub TR. Science. 2022 Mar 18;375(6586):1254-1261. doi: 10.1126/science.abf0529. Epub 2022 Mar 17. PubMed 35298263.
Backbone
  Vector backbone: plentiCRISPv2
  Vector type: Lentiviral
  Selectable markers: Puromycin
Growth in bacteria
  Bacterial resistance: Ampicillin, 100 μg/mL
  Growth temperature: 37°C
  Growth strain: NEB Stable
  Copy number: High Copy
Gene/Insert
  Gene/Insert name: FDX1
  gRNA/shRNA sequence: CACCGTGATTCTCTGCTAGATGTTG
  Species: H. sapiens (human)
  Entrez Gene: FDX1 (a.k.a. ADX, FDX, LOH11CR1D)
  Cloning method: Restriction Enzyme; 5′ cloning site Unknown (unknown if destroyed); 3′ cloning site Unknown (unknown if destroyed)
Terms and licenses: Academic/Nonprofit Terms; Industry Terms: Not Available to Industry
How to cite: plentiCRISPv2_FDX1-3 was a gift from Todd Golub & Peter Tsvetkov (Addgene plasmid # 184490 ; http://n2t.net/addgene:184490 ; RRID:Addgene_184490)
